Addgene plasmid #154988: pcDNA-GFP-EBA175-Flag(P1424V)
Purpose: Expresses N-terminally GFP-tagged and C-terminally Flag-tagged EBA175 P1424V variant (residues 1284-1462) from pcDNA3.1
Depositing lab: Sinisa Urban. Depositing organization: Johns Hopkins University and School of Medicine. Publication: Designed Parasite-Selective Rhomboid Inhibitors Block Invasion and Clear Blood-Stage Malaria. Gandhi S, Baker RP, Cho S, Stanchev S, Strisovsky K, Urban S. Cell Chem Biol. 2020 Aug 31. pii: S2451-9456(20)30333-0. doi: 10.1016/j.chembiol.2020.08.011. PubMed 32888502.
Backbone
  Vector backbone: pcDNA3.1
  Backbone manufacturer: Invitrogen
  Backbone size w/o insert (bp): 5500
  Total vector size (bp): 6040
  Vector type: Mammalian Expression
Growth in bacteria
  Bacterial resistance: Ampicillin, 100 μg/mL
  Growth temperature: 37°C
  Growth strain: DH5alpha
  Copy number: High Copy
Gene/Insert
  Gene/Insert name: PfEBA175
  Species: Synthetic
  Insert size (bp): 537
  Mutation: P1424V; insert codes for EBA175 residues 1284 to 1462
  Promoter: CMV
  Tag / fusion protein: signal peptide (residues 1 to 32) from TGF alpha (N terminal on insert); GFP (N terminal on insert); Flag (C terminal on insert)
  Cloning method: Restriction Enzyme; 5′ cloning site BamHI (not destroyed); 3′ cloning site NotI (not destroyed)
  Sequencing primers: 5′ T7 forward; 3′ BGH reverse
Terms and licenses: Academic/Nonprofit Terms; Industry Terms: Not Available to Industry
How to cite: pcDNA-GFP-EBA175-Flag(P1424V) was a gift from Sinisa Urban (Addgene plasmid # 154988 ; http://n2t.net/addgene:154988 ; RRID:Addgene_154988)
