[The description below was written by a language model from this plasmid's Addgene catalogue record and pLannotate feature annotations shown in this document.]
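Description:
pcDNA-GFP-EBA175-Flag(P1424V) is a mammalian expression plasmid built on the pcDNA3.1 backbone. It is propagated in E. coli through a high-copy ColE1/pUC-type origin with ampicillin selection (AmpR under its own bla promoter), and it also carries an f1 origin. An SV40 early promoter drives a neomycin/kanamycin phosphotransferase gene followed by an SV40 polyadenylation signal, the usual pcDNA3.1 cassette that permits G418 selection of transfected mammalian cells. The catalogue lists a total size of about 6.0 kb, whereas the sequenced record is about 6.8 kb. This difference probably arises because the listed insert size counts only the EBA175 segment and not the signal peptide and GFP.

The payload is a single fusion open reading frame transcribed from the CMV immediate-early enhancer/promoter and terminated by the bGH polyadenylation signal, with a T7 promoter just upstream. The fusion begins with the signal peptide of human TGF-alpha (residues 1 to 32), which directs the protein into the secretory pathway. EGFP follows, and then a synthetic fragment encoding residues 1284 to 1462 of the Plasmodium falciparum erythrocyte-binding antigen EBA175 carrying the P1424V substitution. The catalogue records a C-terminal Flag tag, which the automated annotation does not call separately. The EBA175 segment was cloned between BamHI and NotI sites, both retained.

The two tags allow each end of the expressed protein to be detected independently. The associated publication concerns parasite-selective rhomboid protease inhibitors in malaria, so the construct was plausibly used as a tagged EBA175 variant substrate for cleavage assays in transfected cells. The record does not state the functional consequence of the P1424V change.
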