Features (pLannotate 1.2.2; 22 found; start..end, strand, type, name):
     28..80      -  misc_feature   bom (fragment): basis of mobility region from pBR322
    235..614     +  enhancer       CMV enhancer: human cytomegalovirus immediate early enhancer
    615..818     +  promoter       CMV promoter: human cytomegalovirus (CMV) immediate early promoter
    814..847     +  LTR            5' LTR (truncated) (fragment): truncated 5' long terminal repeat (LTR) from HIV-1
    863..881     +  promoter       T7 promoter: promoter for bacteriophage T7 RNA polymerase
    920..1009    +  CDS            TGFA (fragment): TGFA_HUMAN - Experimental evidence at protein level: Swiss-Prot protein existence level 1. TGF alpha is a mitogenic polypeptide that is able to bind to the EGF receptor/EGFR and to act synergistically with TGF beta to promote anchorage-independent cell proliferation in soft agar. From Homo sapiens (Human).
   1016..1732    +  CDS            EGFP: EGFP is a basic (constitutively fluorescent) green fluorescent protein published in 1996, derived from Aequorea victoria. It is reported to be a rapidly-maturing weak dimer with moderate acid sensitivity.
   1715..2194    +  CDS            EBA1_PLAFC (fragment): Experimental evidence at protein level: Swiss-Prot protein existence level 1. Binds to host erythrocytes; may act as bridge between erythrocytes and merozoites. From Plasmodium falciparum (isolate Camp / Malaysia).
   2382..2606    +  polyA_signal   bGH poly(A) signal: bovine growth hormone polyadenylation signal
   2610..2631    +  promoter       SV40 promoter (fragment): SV40 enhancer and early promoter
   2652..3080    +  rep_origin     f1 ori (sequence partly withheld): f1 bacteriophage origin of replication; arrow indicates direction of (+) strand synthesis
   3094..3423    +  promoter       SV40 promoter: SV40 enhancer and early promoter
   3490..4281    +  CDS            neo: KKA2_KLEPN - Also known as kan, nptII. Experimental evidence at protein level: Swiss-Prot protein existence level 1. Resistance to kanamycin, neomycin, paromomycin, ribostamycin, butirosin and gentamicin B. From Klebsiella pneumoniae.
   4305..4463    +  CDS            ble (fragment): BLE_KLEPN - Experimental evidence at protein level: Swiss-Prot protein existence level 1. Binding protein with a strong affinity to the bleomycin family of antibiotics. Binds to CL990; an antimitotic-antibiotic compound. From Klebsiella pneumoniae.
   4458..4579    +  polyA_signal   SV40 poly(A) signal: SV40 polyadenylation signal
   4652..4668    -  protein_bind   lac operator: The lac repressor binds to the lac operator to inhibit transcription in E. coli. This inhibition can be relieved by adding lactose or isopropyl-β-D-thiogalactopyranoside (IPTG). lac repressor encoded by lacI
   4676..4706    -  promoter       lac promoter: promoter for the E. coli lac operon
   4721..4742    -  protein_bind   CAP binding site: CAP binding activates transcription in the presence of cAMP. E. coli catabolite activator protein
   4755..4847    -  CDS            lacI (fragment): lac repressor; lacI; The lac repressor binds to the lac operator to inhibit transcription in E. coli. This inhibition can be relieved by adding lactose or isopropyl-β-D-thiogalactopyranoside (IPTG).
   5030..5618    -  rep_origin     ori: high-copy-number ColE1/pMB1/pBR322/pUC origin of replication
   5789..6649    -  CDS            AmpR: β-lactamase; bla; confers resistance to ampicillin, carbenicillin, and related antibiotics
   6650..6754    -  promoter       AmpR promoter: bla
>Addgene plasmid #154988 | pcDNA-GFP-EBA175-Flag(P1424V) | addgene full sequence | sequence record 309963 | Addgene NGS Result
GACGGATCGGGAGATCTCCCGATCCCCTATGGTGCACTCTCAGTACAATCTGCTCTGATGCCGCATAGTT
AAGCCAGTATCTGCTCCCTGCTTGTGTGTTGGAGGTCGCTGAGTAGTGCGCGAGCAAAATTTAAGCTACA
ACAAGGCAAGGCTTGACCGACAATTGCATGAAGAATCTGCTTAGGGTTAGGCGTTTTGCGCTGCTTCGCG
ATGTACGGGCCAGATATACGCGTTGACATTGATTATTGACTAGTTATTAATAGTAATCAATTACGGGGTC
ATTAGTTCATAGCCCATATATGGAGTTCCGCGTTACATAACTTACGGTAAATGGCCCGCCTGGCTGACCG
CCCAACGACCCCCGCCCATTGACGTCAATAATGACGTATGTTCCCATAGTAACGCCAATAGGGACTTTCC
ATTGACGTCAATGGGTGGAGTATTTACGGTAAACTGCCCACTTGGCAGTACATCAAGTGTATCATATGCC
AAGTACGCCCCCTATTGACGTCAATGACGGTAAATGGCCCGCCTGGCATTATGCCCAGTACATGACCTTA
TGGGACTTTCCTACTTGGCAGTACATCTACGTATTAGTCATCGCTATTACCATGGTGATGCGGTTTTGGC
AGTACATCAATGGGCGTGGATAGCGGTTTGACTCACGGGGATTTCCAAGTCTCCACCCCATTGACGTCAA
TGGGAGTTTGTTTTGGCACCAAAATCAACGGGACTTTCCAAAATGTCGTAACAACTCCGCCCCATTGACG
CAAATGGGCGGTAGGCGTGTACGGTGGGAGGTCTATATAAGCAGAGCTCTCTGGCTAACTAGAGAACCCA
CTGCTTACTGGCTTATCGAAATTAATACGACTCACTATAGGGAGACCCAAGCTGGCTAGCGTTTAAACTT
AAGCTTACCATGGTCCCCTCGGCTGGACAGCTCGCCCTGTTCGCTCTGGGTATTGTGTTGGCTGCGTGCC
AGGCCTTGGAGAACAGCACGTCCCCGCTGCGTACGATGGTGAGCAAGGGCGAGGAGCTGTTCACCGGGGT
GGTGCCCATCCTGGTCGAGCTGGACGGCGACGTAAACGGCCACAAGTTCAGCGTGTCCGGCGAGGGCGAG
GGCGATGCCACCTACGGCAAGCTGACCCTGAAGTTCATCTGCACCACCGGCAAGCTGCCCGTGCCCTGGC
CCACCCTCGTGACCACCCTGACCTACGGCGTGCAGTGCTTCAGCCGCTACCCCGACCACATGAAGCAGCA
CGACTTCTTCAAGTCCGCCATGCCCGAAGGCTACGTCCAGGAGCGCACCATCTTCTTCAAGGACGACGGC
AACTACAAGACCCGCGCCGAGGTGAAGTTCGAGGGCGACACCCTGGTGAACCGCATCGAGCTGAAGGGCA
TCGACTTCAAGGAGGACGGCAACATCCTGGGGCACAAGCTGGAGTACAACTACAACAGCCACAACGTCTA
TATCATGGCCGACAAGCAGAAGAACGGCATCAAGGTGAACTTCAAGATCCGCCACAACATCGAGGACGGC
AGCGTGCAGCTCGCCGACCACTACCAGCAGAACACCCCCATCGGCGACGGCCCCGTGCTGCTGCCCGACA
ACCACTACCTGAGCACCCAGTCCGCCCTGAGCAAAGACCCCAACGAGAAGCGCGATCACATGGTCCTGCT
GGAGTTCGTGACCGCCGCCGGGATCACTCTCGGCATGGACGAGCTGTACAAGTCCGGCCGGACTCAGGGA
GCAGAATTCTCAGGATCCCATAGCCATCATGGTAATCGTCAGGATCGTGGTGGTAATAGCGGTAATGTGC
TGAATATGCGCAGCAACAATAACAACTTCAACAATATCCCGAGCCGCTATAATCTGTATGATAAGAAACT
GGATCTGGATCTGTATGAAAATCGCAATGATAGCACCACCAAAGAACTGATTAAAAAACTGGCCGAGATC
AATAAGTGCGAAAATGAAATTAGCGTGAAATATTGCGATCACATGATTCATGAAGAAATTCCGCTGAAAA
CCTGCACCAAAGAAAAGACCCGTAATCTGTGTTGTGCAGTGAGCGATTATTGCATGAGCTATTTTACCTA
TGATAGCGAAGAATATTACAACTGCACCAAACGCGAATTTGATGATCCGAGCTATACCTGCTTTCGTAAA
GAGGCATTTAGCAGCATGGTGTATTATGCCGGTGCCGGTGTTCTGTTCATCATTCTGGTGATTCTGGGTG
CAAGCCAGGCAAAATATCAGCGCCTGGAGAAAATCAACAAGAACAAGATTGAGAAAAACGTGAATGATTA
CAAGGACGATGACGATAAGTAGGCGGCCGCATAATCTAGAGGGCCCGTTTAAACCCGCTGATCAGCCTCG
ACTGTGCCTTCTAGTTGCCAGCCATCTGTTGTTTGCCCCTCCCCCGTGCCTTCCTTGACCCTGGAAGGTG
CCACTCCCACTGTCCTTTCCTAATAAAATGAGGAAATTGCATCGCATTGTCTGAGTAGGTGTCATTCTAT
TCTGGGGGGTGGGGTGGGGCAGGACAGCAAGGGGGAGGATTGGGAAGACAATAGCAGGCATGCTGGGGAT
GCGGTGGGCTCTATGGCTTCTGAGGCGGAAAGAACCAGCTGGGGCTCTAGGGGGTATCCCC
[124 nt withheld, positions 2652-2775]
C
[91 nt withheld, positions 2777-2867]
A
[49 nt withheld, positions 2869-2917]
CCTTTGACGTTGGAGTCCACGTTCTTT
[37 nt withheld, positions 2945-2981]
ACCCTATCTCGGTCTATTCTTTTGATTTATAAGGGATTTTGCCGATTTCGGCCTATTGGTTAAAAAATGA
GCTGATTTAACAAAAATTTAACGCGAATTAATTCTGTGGAATGTGTGTCAGTTAGGGTGTGGAAAGTCCC
CAGGCTCCCCAGCAGGCAGAAGTATGCAAAGCATGCATCTCAATTAGTCAGCAACCAGGTGTGGAAAGTC
CCCAGGCTCCCCAGCAGGCAGAAGTATGCAAAGCATGCATCTCAATTAGTCAGCAACCATAGTCCCGCCC
CTAACTCCGCCCATCCCGCCCCTAACTCCGCCCAGTTCCGCCCATTCTCCGCCCCATGGCTGACTAATTT
TTTTTATTTATGCAGAGGCCGAGGCCGCCTCTGCCTCTGAGCTATTCCAGAAGTAGTGAGGAGGCTTTTT
TGGAGGCCTAGGCTTTTGCAAAAAGCTCCCGGGAGCTTGTATATCCATTTTCGGATCTGATCAAGAGACA
GGATGAGGATCGTTTCGCATGATTGAACAAGATGGATTGCACGCAGGTTCTCCGGCCGCTTGGGTGGAGA
GGCTATTCGGCTATGACTGGGCACAACAGACAATCGGCTGCTCTGATGCCGCCGTGTTCCGGCTGTCAGC
GCAGGGGCGCCCGGTTCTTTTTGTCAAGACCGACCTGTCCGGTGCCCTGAATGAACTGCAGGACGAGGCA
GCGCGGCTATCGTGGCTGGCCACGACGGGCGTTCCTTGCGCAGCTGTGCTCGACGTTGTCACTGAAGCGG
GAAGGGACTGGCTGCTATTGGGCGAAGTGCCGGGGCAGGATCTCCTGTCATCTCACCTTGCTCCTGCCGA
GAAAGTATCCATCATGGCTGATGCAATGCGGCGGCTGCATACGCTTGATCCGGCTACCTGCCCATTCGAC
CACCAAGCGAAACATCGCATCGAGCGAGCACGTACTCGGATGGAAGCCGGTCTTGTCGATCAGGATGATC
TGGACGAAGAGCATCAGGGGCTCGCGCCAGCCGAACTGTTCGCCAGGCTCAAGGCGCGCATGCCCGACGG
CGAGGATCTCGTCGTGACCCATGGCGATGCCTGCTTGCCGAATATCATGGTGGAAAATGGCCGCTTTTCT
GGATTCATCGACTGTGGCCGGCTGGGTGTGGCGGACCGCTATCAGGACATAGCGTTGGCTACCCGTGATA
TTGCTGAAGAGCTTGGCGGCGAATGGGCTGACCGCTTCCTCGTGCTTTACGGTATCGCCGCTCCCGATTC
GCAGCGCATCGCCTTCTATCGCCTTCTTGACGAGTTCTTCTGAGCGGGACTCTGGGGTTCGAAATGACCG
ACCAAGCGACGCCCAACCTGCCATCACGAGATTTCGATTCCACCGCCGCCTTCTATGAAAGGTTGGGCTT
CGGAATCGTTTTCCGGGACGCCGGCTGGATGATCCTCCAGCGCGGGGATCTCATGCTGGAGTTCTTCGCC
CACCCCAACTTGTTTATTGCAGCTTATAATGGTTACAAATAAAGCAATAGCATCACAAATTTCACAAATA
AAGCATTTTTTTCACTGCATTCTAGTTGTGGTTTGTCCAAACTCATCAATGTATCTTATCATGTCTGTAT
ACCGTCGACCTCTAGCTAGAGCTTGGCGTAATCATGGTCATAGCTGTTTCCTGTGTGAAATTGTTATCCG
CTCACAATTCCACACAACATACGAGCCGGAAGCATAAAGTGTAAAGCCTGGGGTGCCTAATGAGTGAGCT
AACTCACATTAATTGCGTTGCGCTCACTGCCCGCTTTCCAGTCGGGAAACCTGTCGTGCCAGCTGCATTA
ATGAATCGGCCAACGCGCGGGGAGAGGCGGTTTGCGTATTGGGCGCTCTTCCGCTTCCTCGCTCACTGAC
TCGCTGCGCTCGGTCGTTCGGCTGCGGCGAGCGGTATCAGCTCACTCAAAGGCGGTAATACGGTTATCCA
CAGAATCAGGGGATAACGCAGGAAAGAACATGTGAGCAAAAGGCCAGCAAAAGGCCAGGAACCGTAAAAA
GGCCGCGTTGCTGGCGTTTTTCCATAGGCTCCGCCCCCCTGACGAGCATCACAAAAATCGACGCTCAAGT
CAGAGGTGGCGAAACCCGACAGGACTATAAAGATACCAGGCGTTTCCCCCTGGAAGCTCCCTCGTGCGCT
CTCCTGTTCCGACCCTGCCGCTTACCGGATACCTGTCCGCCTTTCTCCCTTCGGGAAGCGTGGCGCTTTC
TCATAGCTCACGCTGTAGGTATCTCAGTTCGGTGTAGGTCGTTCGCTCCAAGCTGGGCTGTGTGCACGAA
CCCCCCGTTCAGCCCGACCGCTGCGCCTTATCCGGTAACTATCGTCTTGAGTCCAACCCGGTAAGACACG
ACTTATCGCCACTGGCAGCAGCCACTGGTAACAGGATTAGCAGAGCGAGGTATGTAGGCGGTGCTACAGA
GTTCTTGAAGTGGTGGCCTAACTACGGCTACACTAGAAGAACAGTATTTGGTATCTGCGCTCTGCTGAAG
CCAGTTACCTTCGGAAAAAGAGTTGGTAGCTCTTGATCCGGCAAACAAACCACCGCTGGTAGCGGTGGTT
TTTTTGTTTGCAAGCAGCAGATTACGCGCAGAAAAAAAGGATCTCAAGAAGATCCTTTGATCTTTTCTAC
GGGGTCTGACGCTCAGTGGAACGAAAACTCACGTTAAGGGATTTTGGTCATGAGATTATCAAAAAGGATC
TTCACCTAGATCCTTTTAAATTAAAAATGAAGTTTTAAATCAATCTAAAGTATATATGAGTAAACTTGGT
CTGACAGTTACCAATGCTTAATCAGTGAGGCACCTATCTCAGCGATCTGTCTATTTCGTTCATCCATAGT
TGCCTGACTCCCCGTCGTGTAGATAACTACGATACGGGAGGGCTTACCATCTGGCCCCAGTGCTGCAATG
ATACCGCGAGACCCACGCTCACCGGCTCCAGATTTATCAGCAATAAACCAGCCAGCCGGAAGGGCCGAGC
GCAGAAGTGGTCCTGCAACTTTATCCGCCTCCATCCAGTCTATTAATTGTTGCCGGGAAGCTAGAGTAAG
TAGTTCGCCAGTTAATAGTTTGCGCAACGTTGTTGCCATTGCTACAGGCATCGTGGTGTCACGCTCGTCG
TTTGGTATGGCTTCATTCAGCTCCGGTTCCCAACGATCAAGGCGAGTTACATGATCCCCCATGTTGTGCA
AAAAAGCGGTTAGCTCCTTCGGTCCTCCGATCGTTGTCAGAAGTAAGTTGGCCGCAGTGTTATCACTCAT
GGTTATGGCAGCACTGCATAATTCTCTTACTGTCATGCCATCCGTAAGATGCTTTTCTGTGACTGGTGAG
TACTCAACCAAGTCATTCTGAGAATAGTGTATGCGGCGACCGAGTTGCTCTTGCCCGGCGTCAATACGGG
ATAATACCGCGCCACATAGCAGAACTTTAAAAGTGCTCATCATTGGAAAACGTTCTTCGGGGCGAAAACT
CTCAAGGATCTTACCGCTGTTGAGATCCAGTTCGATGTAACCCACTCGTGCACCCAACTGATCTTCAGCA
TCTTTTACTTTCACCAGCGTTTCTGGGTGAGCAAAAACAGGAAGGCAAAATGCCGCAAAAAAGGGAATAA
GGGCGACACGGAAATGTTGAATACTCATACTCTTCCTTTTTCAATATTATTGAAGCATTTATCAGGGTTA
TTGTCTCATGAGCGGATACATATTTGAATGTATTTAGAAAAATAAACAAATAGGGGTTCCGCGCACATTT
CCCCGAAAAGTGCCACCTGACGTC
